Addgene plasmid #236511: GFP-mCGN
Purpose: For expression of GFP-Cingulin (mouse) in mammalian cells
Depositing lab: Sandra Citi. Depositing organization: University of Geneva. Publication: Paracingulin recruits CAMSAP3 to tight junctions and regulates microtubule and polarized epithelial cell organization. Flinois A, Mean I, Mutero-Maeda A, Guillemot L, Citi S. J Cell Sci. 2024 Mar 1;137(5):jcs260745. doi: 10.1242/jcs.260745. Epub 2023 May 15. PubMed 37013686.
Backbone
  Vector backbone: pCDNA3.1A(zeo+)
  Vector type: Mammalian Expression
  Selectable markers: Zeocin
Growth in bacteria
  Bacterial resistance: Ampicillin, 100 μg/mL
  Growth temperature: 37°C
  Growth strain: DH5alpha
  Copy number: High Copy
Gene/Insert
  Gene/Insert name: CGN
  Species: M. musculus (mouse)
  Insert size (bp): 4344
  Mutation: WT
  Entrez Gene: Cgn (a.k.a. AI647528, AI987749, MGC118157, 6330408J11Rik)
  Tag / fusion protein: GFP (N terminal on insert)
  Cloning method: Restriction Enzyme; 5′ cloning site EcoR1 (unknown if destroyed); 3′ cloning site Npt1 (unknown if destroyed)
Terms and licenses: Academic/Nonprofit Terms; Industry Terms: Not Available to Industry
Depositor comments: S2801 (Plasmid collection number)
How to cite: GFP-mCGN was a gift from Sandra Citi (Addgene plasmid # 236511 ; http://n2t.net/addgene:236511 ; RRID:Addgene_236511)
