[The description below was written by a language model from this plasmid's Addgene catalogue record and pLannotate feature annotations shown in this document.]
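Description:
GFP-mCGN is a mammalian expression plasmid built on a pcDNA3.1(zeo+)-type backbone that drives production of wild-type mouse cingulin (Cgn), a tight junction-associated protein, fused at its N terminus to EGFP. The sequenced construct is about 9.3 kb. It is propagated in E. coli through a high-copy ColE1/pUC origin with ampicillin selection from the β-lactamase gene. An f1 origin is also present, as is typical of this vector family.

The expression cassette consists of the human cytomegalovirus immediate-early enhancer and promoter, followed by a T7 promoter, the EGFP coding sequence, the Cgn open reading frame, and a bovine growth hormone polyadenylation signal. This arrangement gives strong constitutive transcription of a single EGFP-cingulin fusion in transfected cells. The annotated Cgn coding region spans roughly 3.6 kb, whereas the catalogue lists an insert of 4344 bp. That figure approximately matches EGFP plus Cgn together, though the record does not say how it was calculated. A separate cassette places the Sh ble gene under the SV40 early promoter and the bacterial EM7 promoter, terminated by an SV40 poly(A) signal, so that Zeocin can be used to select stable mammalian transfectants. Short annotated fragments, including lacI, lac promoter/operator elements, a truncated HIV-1 LTR match and a bom fragment, are small and appear to be backbone remnants or incidental sequence matches rather than functional parts.

The stated purpose is expression of GFP-tagged mouse cingulin in mammalian cells. The fluorescent tag suits it to visualising cingulin localisation at junctions, and the associated work concerns tight junction proteins and microtubule and polarized epithelial cell organization.
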