Features (pLannotate 1.2.2; 22 found; start..end, strand, type, name):
      1..589     +  rep_origin     ori: high-copy-number ColE1/pMB1/pBR322/pUC origin of replication
    772..864     +  CDS            lacI (fragment): lac repressor; lacI; The lac repressor binds to the lac operator to inhibit transcription in E. coli. This inhibition can be relieved by adding lactose or isopropyl-β-D-thiogalactopyranoside (IPTG).
    877..898     +  protein_bind   CAP binding site: CAP binding activates transcription in the presence of cAMP. E. coli catabolite activator protein
    913..943     +  promoter       lac promoter: promoter for the E. coli lac operon
    951..967     +  protein_bind   lac operator: The lac repressor binds to the lac operator to inhibit transcription in E. coli. This inhibition can be relieved by adding lactose or isopropyl-β-D-thiogalactopyranoside (IPTG). lac repressor encoded by lacI
   1040..1161    -  polyA_signal   SV40 poly(A) signal: SV40 polyadenylation signal
   1156..1281    -  CDS            ble (fragment): BLE_KLEPN - Experimental evidence at protein level: Swiss-Prot protein existence level 1. Binding protein with a strong affinity to the bleomycin family of antibiotics. Binds to CL990; an antimitotic-antibiotic compound. From Klebsiella pneumoniae.
   1291..1665    -  CDS            BleoR: antibiotic-binding protein; Sh ble from Streptoalloteichus hindustanus; confers resistance to bleomycin, phleomycin, and Zeocin™
   1684..1731    -  promoter       EM7 promoter: synthetic bacterial promoter&nbsp
   1779..2108    -  promoter       SV40 promoter: SV40 enhancer and early promoter
   2122..2550    -  rep_origin     f1 ori (sequence partly withheld): f1 bacteriophage origin of replication; arrow indicates direction of (+) strand synthesis
   2571..2592    -  promoter       SV40 promoter (fragment): SV40 enhancer and early promoter
   2596..2820    -  polyA_signal   bGH poly(A) signal: bovine growth hormone polyadenylation signal
   2913..6485    -  CDS            Cgn: CING_MOUSE - Also known as Kiaa1319. Experimental evidence at protein level: Swiss-Prot protein existence level 1. Probably plays a role in the formation and regulation of the tight junction (TJ) paracellular permeability barrier. From Mus musculus (Mouse).
   6498..7214    -  CDS            EGFP: EGFP is a basic (constitutively fluorescent) green fluorescent protein published in 1996, derived from Aequorea victoria. It is reported to be a rapidly-maturing weak dimer with moderate acid sensitivity.
   7291..7309    -  promoter       T7 promoter: promoter for bacteriophage T7 RNA polymerase
   7325..7358    -  LTR            5' LTR (truncated) (fragment): truncated 5' long terminal repeat (LTR) from HIV-1
   7354..7557    -  promoter       CMV promoter: human cytomegalovirus (CMV) immediate early promoter
   7558..7937    -  enhancer       CMV enhancer: human cytomegalovirus immediate early enhancer
   8092..8144    +  misc_feature   bom (fragment): basis of mobility region from pBR322
   8203..8307    +  promoter       AmpR promoter: bla
   8308..9168    +  CDS            AmpR: β-lactamase; bla; confers resistance to ampicillin, carbenicillin, and related antibiotics
>Addgene plasmid #236511 | GFP-mCGN | addgene full sequence | sequence record 469304 | Addgene NGS Result
TTGAGATCCTTTTTTTCTGCGCGTAATCTGCTGCTTGCAAACAAAAAAACCACCGCTACCAGCGGTGGTT
TGTTTGCCGGATCAAGAGCTACCAACTCTTTTTCCGAAGGTAACTGGCTTCAGCAGAGCGCAGATACCAA
ATACTGTTCTTCTAGTGTAGCCGTAGTTAGGCCACCACTTCAAGAACTCTGTAGCACCGCCTACATACCT
CGCTCTGCTAATCCTGTTACCAGTGGCTGCTGCCAGTGGCGATAAGTCGTGTCTTACCGGGTTGGACTCA
AGACGATAGTTACCGGATAAGGCGCAGCGGTCGGGCTGAACGGGGGGTTCGTGCACACAGCCCAGCTTGG
AGCGAACGACCTACACCGAACTGAGATACCTACAGCGTGAGCTATGAGAAAGCGCCACGCTTCCCGAAGG
GAGAAAGGCGGACAGGTATCCGGTAAGCGGCAGGGTCGGAACAGGAGAGCGCACGAGGGAGCTTCCAGGG
GGAAACGCCTGGTATCTTTATAGTCCTGTCGGGTTTCGCCACCTCTGACTTGAGCGTCGATTTTTGTGAT
GCTCGTCAGGGGGGCGGAGCCTATGGAAAAACGCCAGCAACGCGGCCTTTTTACGGTTCCTGGCCTTTTG
CTGGCCTTTTGCTCACATGTTCTTTCCTGCGTTATCCCCTGATTCTGTGGATAACCGTATTACCGCCTTT
GAGTGAGCTGATACCGCTCGCCGCAGCCGAACGACCGAGCGCAGCGAGTCAGTGAGCGAGGAAGCGGAAG
AGCGCCCAATACGCAAACCGCCTCTCCCCGCGCGTTGGCCGATTCATTAATGCAGCTGGCACGACAGGTT
TCCCGACTGGAAAGCGGGCAGTGAGCGCAACGCAATTAATGTGAGTTAGCTCACTCATTAGGCACCCCAG
GCTTTACACTTTATGCTTCCGGCTCGTATGTTGTGTGGAATTGTGAGCGGATAACAATTTCACACAGGAA
ACAGCTATGACCATGATTACGCCAAGCTCTAGCTAGAGGTCGACGGTATACAGACATGATAAGATACATT
GATGAGTTTGGACAAACCACAACTAGAATGCAGTGAAAAAAATGCTTTATTTGTGAAATTTGTGATGCTA
TTGCTTTATTTGTAACCATTATAAGCTGCAATAAACAAGTTGGGGTGGGCGAAGAACTCCAGCATGAGAT
CCCCGCGCTGGAGGATCATCCAGCCGGCGTCCCGGAAAACGATTCCGAAGCCCAACCTTTCATAGAAGGC
GGCGGTGGAATCGAAATCTCGTAGCACGTGTCAGTCCTGCTCCTCGGCCACGAAGTGCACGCAGTTGCCG
GCCGGGTCGCGCAGGGCGAACTCCCGCCCCCACGGCTGCTCGCCGATCTCGGTCATGGCCGGCCCGGAGG
CGTCCCGGAAGTTCGTGGACACGACCTCCGACCACTCGGCGTACAGCTCGTCCAGGCCGCGCACCCACAC
CCAGGCCAGGGTGTTGTCCGGCACCACCTGGTCCTGGACCGCGCTGATGAACAGGGTCACGTCGTCCCGG
ACCACACCGGCGAAGTCGTCCTCCACGAAGTCCCGGGAGAACCCGAGCCGGTCGGTCCAGAACTCGACCG
CTCCGGCGACGTCGCGCGCGGTGAGCACCGGAACGGCACTGGTCAACTTGGCCATGGTTTAGTTCCTCAC
CTTGTCGTATTATACTATGCCGATATACTATGCCGATGATTAATTGTCAACACGTGCTGATCAGATCCGA
AAATGGATATACAAGCTCCCGGGAGCTTTTTGCAAAAGCCTAGGCCTCCAAAAAAGCCTCCTCACTACTT
CTGGAATAGCTCAGAGGCAGAGGCGGCCTCGGCCTCTGCATAAATAAAAAAAATTAGTCAGCCATGGGGC
GGAGAATGGGCGGAACTGGGCGGAGTTAGGGGCGGGATGGGCGGAGTTAGGGGCGGGACTATGGTTGCTG
ACTAATTGAGATGCATGCTTTGCATACTTCTGCCTGCTGGGGAGCCTGGGGACTTTCCACACCTGGTTGC
TGACTAATTGAGATGCATGCTTTGCATACTTCTGCCTGCTGGGGAGCCTGGGGACTTTCCACACCCTAAC
TGACACACATTCCACAGAATTAATTCGCGTTAAATTTTTGTTAAATCAGCTCATTTTTTAACCAATAGGC
CGAAATCGGCAAAATCCCTTATAAATCAAAAGAATAGACCGAGATAGGGT
[37 nt withheld, positions 2221-2257]
AAAGAACGTGGACTCCAACGTCAAAGG
[49 nt withheld, positions 2285-2333]
T
[91 nt withheld, positions 2335-2425]
G
[124 nt withheld, positions 2427-2550]
GGGGATACCCCCTAGAGCCCCAGCTGGTTCTTTCCGCCTCAGAAGCCATAGAGCCCACCGCATCCCCAGC
ATGCCTGCTATTGTCTTCCCAATCCTCCCCCTTGCTGTCCTGCCCCACCCCACCCCCCAGAATAGAATGA
CACCTACTCAGACAATGCGATGCAATTTCCTCATTTTATTAGGAAAGGACAGTGGGAGTGGCACCTTCCA
GGGTCAAGGAAGGCACGGGGGAGGGGCAAACAACAGATGGCTGGCAACTAGAAGGCACAGTCGAGGCTGA
TCAGCGGGTTTAAACGGGCCCTCTAGACTCGAGCGGCCGCCTAATTCAGATCCTCTTCTGAGATGAGTTT
TTGTTCATCGATACATGAGCTAGTCTGCAGGTTGCTCTCAGTAAGCAGTGATGCAATGGATGAGGGGTCG
TAGACGTTGTCAAACTCCTCATCAGAGCTCAGCCCCTCTTGTTTGAGGGCTGACTCAGCAGCTGAGCGGG
AAGCTTTCCGCCAGGCATCCTTTTCCAAGGATTTGATCCGGGCTTGGAGCTGTTCATTGACCTCATGCTG
TTCCTCCAGTTCCCGCTGTGCCTTCTTCCTCAGGCTGTCCAGCCGCTCAATTTCCTCTTCTGCTTCATCC
ACCTGCCGCTTCAAAGCCTTCACCCTCAGGGTTAGCTGGTCCTTCTGGTCGTTGACATGCTGCCGTTCAT
CATCAATCTGGATGGAGAGCTCCTTAACCCTCCGTTCTAGTTTGCGATTGGTGGACTGCAGAACTGTCTT
CTCTCTCTCTTCAGCTTGCAGCCGCTCTTGCAGCAGCTGATTCTGGGACTCAAGCTGGGAGAGGCTAGCG
CTGGGTTTCTGGAAGCCCTCTGAACTGGCCAACCGGGTCTTCAAATCCTTGTTCTGTCTCTCCAAGGAGA
TTTTGTCACACTCCAAGTCCTGTCGAGCAGATCTCTCCTGCATGAGCTCTGTCCTCAGTTGATCCACCTG
ATCCCGGCCACGGTTCACCCGATCTGTTAACAGTTCCACAGTGTTCTTTTCTTCATCTAACTCCGCTTCC
AGCCGCGAGACTTTCTCCTCTAGGCTCTTCAGCTGTCGAGCCTTGTCGTCCTGGAAGCGTTTCTTGTTCT
CAGCCTCTTGCTCTAGACCCTGCAGTCGCTGGGCCAGCAGCTCTTTGTCCAGCCTGGCTGTGTCCCGCTC
AGCCTGGGATGTCTGCAGGGCTTGCCGCAGCCTTTGCAGCTCATCCTGAAGCCGGCTCAGCCCCCCTGAA
TTCTTTTCAGCCTCACTGGCCCAATCCTTGGCCTGACGCTGGGCATCAGCTACTTCCTTCCGGGCCTTTT
CCTTGTAATCTTCCATCTGAGCCTGGAGCTGCTGCAGGGCTAGCTTGGAGTCATCCCCAATCTGCTCCAG
CTCTTTGTTGAGTCGGTCTACAGTCCTGTTCAGCAAACGCTTCTGCTCCTCCAACTCTGCCTTGCTCCTC
CGGAGAGCCTCCCGCTGCTTCCCCTCTTCCTCTAGGGCCCGGTTCAGTGCTTGCTGTTCCTGCCCAAGGC
GTGCCAGCCCCCGCTGGGCCTCATCTAGCCGGACCTCCAGAGCCCGCTTGGCTGCTGCCAGGTTCCCCTC
CTCCTCCCGGGCAGCATTCAAAGCCTCTTCCAGCTGCTGTTTCTCTACCTCCAGCCGATGCACTTTGTCC
CGAAGCCGTGCCTCCACCGCTTCCCCACCTTCCGCCAGACCTCGGGCCTCCTTCAACTGCTGCTCCAGAC
CCAGGATGCGCCTTCGGAATTCGTCATTTTCCTCTTGTGTCTCCCGAAGTGTGGTTTCCACGGTTGCCCG
ACGCTGCCCCAGCACCATGGCCTCTGTCTCTGATGCCACCTTAGCCTTGGAAGCCTCTTCACAGTCCTGC
CGCAGTTGCTGCAGGGTCTTTTGTAGCTGGAGGTTCTGCTGCTCCAGCTCTCGGCCTCGATCAGCCTCCT
CCCTCAGCGCTGCCAGCTGCTTCTCTAACACCTGGTTCTGGTGTCGCCCAGTCACCTCCTGGTTCTGCTG
CTCTGCCTGAAGCTCTTTAAGCTCCCCCTGGGTGCGTCGAAGCTCCTTTTTAAGTTCCTCAACCTGGTGA
GTATCTCTTGTACTGGCTCGGGCCTGCTCTAAGTCCCTCTGTAAGACCTCCATCTTCTCCCCAAGTTCCT
CTTCCATCTCCTCCTTCTCCATCCGCAGTTGCAGCAGTTCCTGCTTGGTGGCTCTCAGCTCTTCCTTGTT
CTTCTGGAACATGCTCTGCCAATGCCCTGTCTCCTCAGAGGTCTCCTCTAGCTCTCTTTGCAGCTCCCGC
ACGAGGGAAGACATCTTCTGCCTCTCAGCCTCCAGTGCAGCATGGTCCTGGGTCGCATCTTGCATGCTCC
GGCGAAGCTGCTCCGTGTCTCGCTGGTACTGCAGCCGGACATGTTCCACCTCCTGGTCGTGGGAGGCCAC
CTCCTCTTTCAGGGCCCCCTTCAGGGCTGTCAGCTCCCGTTCCCTCAGCCTGAGCTGCTCCTCTACTCGT
TGTTTGCCCTCTAAGAGTTCTTCTAGAAGTTCCCGGGTGTCTAACAAGTCCTTTAGGAGACTTTCCTTTC
CAGAATCGGGACTCTGGCTATGCTTGAGCTTAAGCTGTAGCTCCTTCACCTGGGCCTCCAGCCCATGCCG
TAGTCCTTCTTCCTGGCCTAGCAGGAGCTTCATGTTCTGAAGTTCCTTGCTGCTCTGCTGGACCTCCCCC
TTTCTCCTCTCCAGCAACTCCTGCAGTCGGTGGCACTCTTCAGCCTTCTCCTCCAGCTGCCTCTCCAGCC
CAACCCTGGATGGTTCTAGCTTCTGCCGCTTCTTCACCTCCTCATCCAGCTTCTTCTGAAGTTCCTCCAT
TTTTCGGGTAAGCTCAGCCTGTCCTGCCAGGGCCTTGGTAGAAGCAGGAGAAACCATCCCCAGAGGCTGC
ATTTGCTCCAGCACCAAACTAACTTTCCTCCTCACAGATGCCTCACTCTCCGAGCTTCCCTCCCTTAGGA
TGCCATAGATGGTGGCCTTCACATGGTCCGCACTGCCTGGTGGCGCTGTCTCTCTCTGGTCTCTGAGAAG
GTCTGGAGTTGATTTGAACTGCACCATGGCTGGATCCCGTGTCTCCTCAAAACTCTGAAGCACCCAGTCT
TGAGTCTGACGCGAACGGCTGAAGCTGCTGAACGGGCTCTGCTTCTGCGATGGGTTCTTTGAACTGTCCA
CATGGTTGTCATACTTTGTGCCGCGGGTCCAGTGGTTAGCGGACTGGTGCTCCCGTTCCTCACGTGTATC
CCGTGGGAGCCTGCTGTCCAGACTCTGGCTCCGCTTGCGCTGTTCGTGGGGAAGTGTCCTTGTGCGGCGC
CCAGTGCGACCCCGGACCTGCCCCCCCTTCTGACTATCAAACTTGTTGATGAGCGAGTCCACTGAAGACA
AGGGGGCAGTGTCAATGGTGTTAATCGAGGAAGTCGGTTTAGGGGCTAGTTCCAGCAAGCTGGTGCTCCT
ATTACTAGGACTCATAAAGGCAAGCCCGGTCAGAGAGGCTTGCGACTGGGAACGGATCAGTTTTCCATTC
AAGTGGTCCTTGGGCTCCTCATCAGATGTGCTGCTCCGAGAAGTGGCAGGACGTCCCTTGACTTGAGAGT
AGGGGTTTTCGGGGAGCTCTGAATCGGAGCTCAGTGCACCTGGGGACCCCCGGTTGTTGCCCCCTTTGAT
CTGGACCCCAAAGGAGTCAGTCCCTTTCTCTCCACTGTTAAGAACCACAAACGGTTGCCCGGCGATGCCC
TGCACACGCACAGCGACCCCATAGGTACTGGCTCTTGCATCCCTTGCAGGGCGCCGCCCACTACGACGAA
GGGTGCCCATTTCAGTAGCACCCTCTGGCTCTGTAATAAATCGAATTTGAACTCCATGGTCTACGGGGCC
CCGGGGATCAGCCATCATGCGGCCGCTCTTGTACAGCTCGTCCATGCCGAGAGTGATCCCGGCGGCGGTC
ACGAACTCCAGCAGGACCATGTGATCGCGCTTCTCGTTGGGGTCTTTGCTCAGGGCGGACTGGGTGCTCA
GGTAGTGGTTGTCGGGCAGCAGCACGGGGCCGTCGCCGATGGGGGTGTTCTGCTGGTAGTGGTCGGCGAG
CTGCACGCTGCCGTCCTCGATGTTGTGGCGGATCTTGAAGTTCACCTTGATGCCGTTCTTCTGCTTGTCG
GCCATGATATAGACGTTGTGGCTGTTGTAGTTGTACTCCAGCTTGTGCCCCAGGATGTTGCCGTCCTCCT
TGAAGTCGATGCCCTTCAGCTCGATGCGGTTCACCAGGGTGTCGCCCTCGAACTTCACCTCGGCGCGGGT
CTTGTAGTTGCCGTCGTCCTTGAAGAAGATGGTGCGCTCCTGGACGTAGCCTTCGGGCATGGCGGACTTG
AAGAAGTCGTGCTGCTTCATGTGGTCGGGGTAGCGGCTGAAGCACTGCACGCCGTAGGTCAGGGTGGTCA
CGAGGGTGGGCCAGGGCACGGGCAGCTTGCCGGTGGTGCAGATGAACTTCAGGGTCAGCTTGCCGTAGGT
GGCATCGCCCTCGCCCTCGCCGGACACGCTGAACTTGTGGCCGTTTACGTCGCCGTCCAGCTCGACCAGG
ATGGGCACCACCCCGGTGAACAGCTCCTCGCCCTTGCTCACCATGAATTCCACCACACTGGACTAGTGGA
TCCGAGCTCGGTACCAAGCTTAAGTTTAAACGCTAGCCAGCTTGGGTCTCCCTATAGTGAGTCGTATTAA
TTTCGATAAGCCAGTAAGCAGTGGGTTCTCTAGTTAGCCAGAGAGCTCTGCTTATATAGACCTCCCACCG
TACACGCCTACCGCCCATTTGCGTCAATGGGGCGGAGTTGTTACGACATTTTGGAAAGTCCCGTTGATTT
TGGTGCCAAAACAAACTCCCATTGACGTCAATGGGGTGGAGACTTGGAAATCCCCGTGAGTCAAACCGCT
ATCCACGCCCATTGATGTACTGCCAAAACCGCATCACCATGGTAATAGCGATGACTAATACGTAGATGTA
CTGCCAAGTAGGAAAGTCCCATAAGGTCATGTACTGGGCATAATGCCAGGCGGGCCATTTACCGTCATTG
ACGTCAATAGGGGGCGTACTTGGCATATGATACACTTGATGTACTGCCAAGTGGGCAGTTTACCGTAAAT
ACTCCACCCATTGACGTCAATGGAAAGTCCCTATTGGCGTTACTATGGGAACATACGTCATTATTGACGT
CAATGGGCGGGGGTCGTTGGGCGGTCAGCCAGGCGGGCCATTTACCGTAAGTTATGTAACGCGGAACTCC
ATATATGGGCTATGAACTAATGACCCCGTAATTGATTACTATTAATAACTAGTCAATAATCAATGTCAAC
GCGTATATCTGGCCCGTACATCGCGAAGCAGCGCAAAACGCCTAACCCTAAGCAGATTCTTCATGCAATT
GTCGGTCAAGCCTTGCCTTGTTGTAGCTTAAATTTTGCTCGCGCACTACTCAGCGACCTCCAACACACAA
GCAGGGAGCAGATACTGGCTTAACTATGCGGCATCAGAGCAGATTGTACTGAGAGTGCACCATAGGGGAT
CGGGAGATCTCCCGATCCGTCGACGTCAGGTGGCACTTTTCGGGGAAATGTGCGCGGAACCCCTATTTGT
TTATTTTTCTAAATACATTCAAATATGTATCCGCTCATGAGACAATAACCCTGATAAATGCTTCAATAAT
ATTGAAAAAGGAAGAGTATGAGTATTCAACATTTCCGTGTCGCCCTTATTCCCTTTTTTGCGGCATTTTG
CCTTCCTGTTTTTGCTCACCCAGAAACGCTGGTGAAAGTAAAAGATGCTGAAGATCAGTTGGGTGCACGA
GTGGGTTACATCGAACTGGATCTCAACAGCGGTAAGATCCTTGAGAGTTTTCGCCCCGAAGAACGTTTTC
CAATGATGAGCACTTTTAAAGTTCTGCTATGTGGCGCGGTATTATCCCGTATTGACGCCGGGCAAGAGCA
ACTCGGTCGCCGCATACACTATTCTCAGAATGACTTGGTTGAGTACTCACCAGTCACAGAAAAGCATCTT
ACGGATGGCATGACAGTAAGAGAATTATGCAGTGCTGCCATAACCATGAGTGATAACACTGCGGCCAACT
TACTTCTGACAACGATCGGAGGACCGAAGGAGCTAACCGCTTTTTTGCACAACATGGGGGATCATGTAAC
TCGCCTTGATCGTTGGGAACCGGAGCTGAATGAAGCCATACCAAACGACGAGCGTGACACCACGATGCCT
GTAGCAATGGCAACAACGTTGCGCAAACTATTAACTGGCGAACTACTTACTCTAGCTTCCCGGCAACAAT
TAATAGACTGGATGGAGGCGGATAAAGTTGCAGGACCACTTCTGCGCTCGGCCCTTCCGGCTGGCTGGTT
TATTGCTGATAAATCTGGAGCCGGTGAGCGTGGGTCTCGCGGTATCATTGCAGCACTGGGGCCAGATGGT
AAGCCCTCCCGTATCGTAGTTATCTACACGACGGGGAGTCAGGCAACTATGGATGAACGAAATAGACAGA
TCGCTGAGATAGGTGCCTCACTGATTAAGCATTGGTAACTGTCAGACCAAGTTTACTCATATATACTTTA
GATTGATTTAAAACTTCATTTTTAATTTAAAAGGATCTAGGTGAAGATCCTTTTTGATAATCTCATGACC
AAAATCCCTTAACGTGAGTTTTCGTTCCACTGAGCGTCAGACCCCGTAGAAAAGATCAAAGGATCTTC
